>Addgene plasmid #127150 | RFP-(SUMO)3 | addgene full sequence | sequence record 255285 | Addgene NGS Result
GTGATGCGGTTTTGGCAGTACATCAATGGGCGTGGATAGCGGTTTGACTCACGGGGATTTCCAAGTCTCC
ACCCCATTGACGTCAATGGGAGTTTGTTTTGGCACCAAAATCAACGGGACTTTCCAAAATGTCGTAACAA
CTCCGCCCCATTGACGCAAATGGGCGGTAGGCGTGTACGGTGGGAGGTCTATATAAGCAGAGCTGGTTTA
GTGAACCGTCAGATCCGCTAGCGCTACCGGTCGCCACCATGGTGAGCAAGGGCGAGGAGGACAACATGGC
CATCATCAAGGAGTTCATGCGCTTCAAGGTGCACATGGAGGGCTCCGTGAACGGCCACGAGTTCGAGATC
GAGGGCGAGGGCGAGGGCCGCCCCTACGAGGGCACCCAGACCGCCAAGCTGAAGGTGACCAAGGGCGGCC
CCCTGCCCTTCGCCTGGGACATCCTGTCCCCTCAGTTCATGTACGGCTCCAAGGCCTACGTGAAGCACCC
CGCCGACATCCCCGACTACTTGAAGCTGTCCTTCCCCGAGGGCTTCAAGTGGGAGCGCGTGATGAACTTC
GAGGACGGCGGCGTGGTGACCGTGACCCAGGACTCCTCCCTGCAGGACGGCGAGTTCATCTACAAGGTGA
AGCTGCGCGGCACCAACTTCCCCTCCGACGGCCCCGTAATGCAGAAGAAGACCATGGGCTGGGAGGCCTC
CTCCGAGCGGATGTACCCCGAGGACGGCGCCCTGAAGGGCGAGATCAAGCAGAGGCTGAAGCTGAAGGAC
GGCGGCCACTACGACGCCGAGGTCAAGACCACCTACAAGGCCAAGAAGCCCGTGCAGCTGCCCGGCGCCT
ACAACGTCAACATCAAGCTGGACATCACCTCCCACAACGAGGACTACACCATCGTGGAACAGTACGAGCG
CGCCGAGGGCCGCCACTCCACCGGCGGCATGGACGAGCTGTACAAGTCCGGAGGTAGTGGCGGCAGCGGC
GGCTCATGGGGTGGTTCTATGAGTGATCAGGAAGCCAAACCCTCAACGGAGGATCTTGGTGATAAAAAAG
AAGGGGAGTATATTAAACTGAAAGTGATTGGACAGGACAGTAGCGAGATTCATTTCAAAGTTAAGATGAC
TACGCATCTGAAAAAGCTGAAGGAATCGTATTGCCAGCGCCAGGGTGTTCCGATGAACAGCTTACGCTTC
CTGTTCGAAGGCCAGCGCATCGCGGACAACCATACTCCTAAAGAGCTGGGTATGGAAGAGGAGGACGTGA
TTGAAGTATACCAGGAACAGACCGTCGTAGGCGGCTCAGGTGGAAGTGGCGGGTCTGGGGGGTCCATGTC
TGATCAGGAAGCTAAGCCATCTACCGAAGATTTAGGTGATAAAAAAGAGGGAGAATATATCAAATTAAAA
GTTATTGGGCAGGATAGTAGCGAGATTCATTTTAAAGTTAAAATGACGACCCACTTGAAAAAACTCAAAG
AATCCTATTGCCAACGCCAGGGCGTGCCGATGAATAGTTTACGTTTTCTGTTTGAAGGACAGCGTATCGC
TGATAACCATACTCCAAAAGAGCTGGGCATGGAAGAGGAGGACGTGATCGAGGTCTATCAGGAGCAAACG
GTAGTTGGTGGCAGCGGCGGCAGCGGGGGCTCTGGCGGAAGCATGTCGGACCAAGAGGCAAAACCGAGTA
CGGAAGATTTGGGGGATAAAAAAGAAGGGGAATATATTAAGCTGAAAGTCATCGGACAGGACTCGTCCGA
AATTCATTTTAAAGTGAAGATGACCACCCATCTGAAAAAATTAAAGGAGTCATACTGTCAACGTCAAGGT
GTGCCGATGAACAGTCTGCGTTTTCTGTTTGAAGGCCAGCGCATTGCAGATAACCATACCCCCAAAGAGC
TGGGCATGGAAGAAGAAGATGTCATCGAAGTGTATCAAGAGCAGACTGTCGTCGGCGGAAGCTGCGGAGG
CTCCTAGGTCGACGGTACCGCGGGCCCGGGATCCACCGGATCTAGATAACTGATCATAATCAGCCATACC
ACATTTGTAGAGGTTTTACTTGCTTTAAAAAACCTCCCACACCTCCCCCTGAACCTGAAACATAAAATGA
ATGCAATTGTTGTTGTTAACTTGTTTATTGCAGCTTATAATGGTTACAAATAAAGCAATAGCATCACAAA
TTTCACAAATAAAGCATTTTTTTCACTGCATTCTAGTTGTGGTTTGTCCAAACTCATCAATGTATCTTAA
GGCGTAAATTGTAAGCGTTAATATTTTGTTAAAATTCGCGTTAAATTTTTGTTAAATCAGCTCATTTTTT
AACCAATAGGCCGAAATCGGCAAAATCCCTTATAAATCAAAAGAATAGACCGAGATAGGGT
[37 nt withheld, positions 2372-2408]
AAAGAACGTGGACTCCAACGTCAAAGG
[49 nt withheld, positions 2436-2484]
T
[91 nt withheld, positions 2486-2576]
G
[124 nt withheld, positions 2578-2701]
CAGGTGGCACTTTTCGGGGAAATGTGCGCGGAACCCCTATTTGTTTATTTTTCTAAATACATTCAAATAT
GTATCCGCTCATGAGACAATAACCCTGATAAATGCTTCAATAATATTGAAAAAGGAAGAGTCCTGAGGCG
GAAAGAACCAGCTGTGGAATGTGTGTCAGTTAGGGTGTGGAAAGTCCCCAGGCTCCCCAGCAGGCAGAAG
TATGCAAAGCATGCATCTCAATTAGTCAGCAACCAGGTGTGGAAAGTCCCCAGGCTCCCCAGCAGGCAGA
AGTATGCAAAGCATGCATCTCAATTAGTCAGCAACCATAGTCCCGCCCCTAACTCCGCCCATCCCGCCCC
TAACTCCGCCCAGTTCCGCCCATTCTCCGCCCCATGGCTGACTAATTTTTTTTATTTATGCAGAGGCCGA
GGCCGCCTCGGCCTCTGAGCTATTCCAGAAGTAGTGAGGAGGCTTTTTTGGAGGCCTAGGCTTTTGCAAA
GATCGATCAAGAGACAGGATGAGGATCGTTTCGCATGATTGAACAAGATGGATTGCACGCAGGTTCTCCG
GCCGCTTGGGTGGAGAGGCTATTCGGCTATGACTGGGCACAACAGACAATCGGCTGCTCTGATGCCGCCG
TGTTCCGGCTGTCAGCGCAGGGGCGCCCGGTTCTTTTTGTCAAGACCGACCTGTCCGGTGCCCTGAATGA
ACTGCAAGACGAGGCAGCGCGGCTATCGTGGCTGGCCACGACGGGCGTTCCTTGCGCAGCTGTGCTCGAC
GTTGTCACTGAAGCGGGAAGGGACTGGCTGCTATTGGGCGAAGTGCCGGGGCAGGATCTCCTGTCATCTC
ACCTTGCTCCTGCCGAGAAAGTATCCATCATGGCTGATGCAATGCGGCGGCTGCATACGCTTGATCCGGC
TACCTGCCCATTCGACCACCAAGCGAAACATCGCATCGAGCGAGCACGTACTCGGATGGAAGCCGGTCTT
GTCGATCAGGATGATCTGGACGAAGAGCATCAGGGGCTCGCGCCAGCCGAACTGTTCGCCAGGCTCAAGG
CGAGCATGCCCGACGGCGAGGATCTCGTCGTGACCCATGGCGATGCCTGCTTGCCGAATATCATGGTGGA
AAATGGCCGCTTTTCTGGATTCATCGACTGTGGCCGGCTGGGTGTGGCGGACCGCTATCAGGACATAGCG
TTGGCTACCCGTGATATTGCTGAAGAGCTTGGCGGCGAATGGGCTGACCGCTTCCTCGTGCTTTACGGTA
TCGCCGCTCCCGATTCGCAGCGCATCGCCTTCTATCGCCTTCTTGACGAGTTCTTCTGAGCGGGACTCTG
GGGTTCGAAATGACCGACCAAGCGACGCCCAACCTGCCATCACGAGATTTCGATTCCACCGCCGCCTTCT
ATGAAAGGTTGGGCTTCGGAATCGTTTTCCGGGACGCCGGCTGGATGATCCTCCAGCGCGGGGATCTCAT
GCTGGAGTTCTTCGCCCACCCTAGGGGGAGGCTAACTGAAACACGGAAGGAGACAATACCGGAAGGAACC
CGCGCTATGACGGCAATAAAAAGACAGAATAAAACGCACGGTGTTGGGTCGTTTGTTCATAAACGCGGGG
TTCGGTCCCAGGGCTGGCACTCTGTCGATACCCCACCGAGACCCCATTGGGGCCAATACGCCCGCGTTTC
TTCCTTTTCCCCACCCCACCCCCCAAGTTCGGGTGAAGGCCCAGGGCTCGCAGCCAACGTCGGGGCGGCA
GGCCCTGCCATAGCCTCAGGTTACTCATATATACTTTAGATTGATTTAAAACTTCATTTTTAATTTAAAA
GGATCTAGGTGAAGATCCTTTTTGATAATCTCATGACCAAAATCCCTTAACGTGAGTTTTCGTTCCACTG
AGCGTCAGACCCCGTAGAAAAGATCAAAGGATCTTCTTGAGATCCTTTTTTTCTGCGCGTAATCTGCTGC
TTGCAAACAAAAAAACCACCGCTACCAGCGGTGGTTTGTTTGCCGGATCAAGAGCTACCAACTCTTTTTC
CGAAGGTAACTGGCTTCAGCAGAGCGCAGATACCAAATACTGTTCTTCTAGTGTAGCCGTAGTTAGGCCA
CCACTTCAAGAACTCTGTATCACCGCCTACATACCTCGCTCTGCTAATCCTGTTACCAGTGGCTGCTGCC
AGTGGCGATAAGTCGTGTCTTACCGGGTTGGACTCAAGACGATAGTTACCGGATAAGGCGCAGCGGTCGG
GCTGAACGGGGGGTTCGTGCACACAGCCCAGCTTGGAGCGAACGACCTACACCGAACTGAGATACCTACA
GCGTGAGCTATGAGAAAGCGCCACGCTTCCCGAAGGGAGAAAGGCGGACAGGTATCCGGTAAGCGGCAGG
GTCGGAACAGGAGAGCGCACGAGGGAGCTTCCAGGGGGAAACGCCTGGTATCTTTATAGTCCTGTCGGGT
TTCGCCACCTCTGACTTGAGCGTCGATTTTTGTGATGCTCGTCAGGGGGGCGGAGCCTATGGAAAAACGC
CAGCAACGCGGCCTTTTTACGGTTCCTGGCCTTTTGCTGGCCTTTTGCTCACATGTTCTTTCCTGCGTTA
TCCCCTGATTCTGTGGATAACCGTATTACCGCCATGCATTAGTTATTAATAGTAATCAATTACGGGGTCA
TTAGTTCATAGCCCATATATGGAGTTCCGCGTTACATAACTTACGGTAAATGGCCCGCCTGGCTGACCGC
CCAACGACCCCCGCCCATTGACGTCAATAATGACGTATGTTCCCATAGTAACGCCAATAGGGACTTTCCA
TTGACGTCAATGGGTGGAGTATTTACGGTAAACTGCCCACTTGGCAGTACATCAAGTGTATCATATGCCA
AGTACGCCCCCTATTGACGTCAATGACGGTAAATGGCCCGCCTGGCATTATGCCCAGTACATGACCTTAT
GGGACTTTCCTACTTGGCAGTACATCTACGTATTAGTCATCGCTATTACCATG
Features (pLannotate 1.2.2; 16 found; start..end, strand, type, name):
      1..204     +  promoter       CMV promoter: human cytomegalovirus (CMV) immediate early promoter
    249..956     +  CDS            mCherry: mCherry is a basic (constitutively fluorescent) red fluorescent protein published in 2004, derived from Discosoma sp.. It is reported to be a very rapidly-maturing monomer with low acid sensitivity.
    993..1280    +  CDS            pmt3 (fragment): PMT3_SCHPO - Also known as smt3, ubl2. Experimental evidence at protein level: Swiss-Prot protein existence level 1. Required for chromosome segregation where it may be involved in microtubule assembly. Loss of smt3 leads to an increase in telomere length. From Schizosaccharomyces pombe (strain 972 / ATCC 24843) (Fission yeast).
   1653..1937    +  CDS            SUMO1 (fragment): SUMO1_HUMAN - Also known as SMT3C, SMT3H3, UBL1. Experimental evidence at protein level: Swiss-Prot protein existence level 1. Ubiquitin-like protein that can be covalently attached to proteins as a monomer or a lysine-linked polymer. Covalent attachment via an isopeptide bond to its substrates requires prior activation by the E1 complex SAE1-SAE2 and linkage to the E2 enzyme UBE2I, and can be promoted by E3 ligases such as PIAS1-4, RANBP2 or CBX4. This post- translational modification on lysine residues of proteins plays a crucial role in a number of cellular processes such as nuclear transpo
   1968..1994    +  misc_feature   MCS (fragment): multiple cloning site
   2011..2095    +  CDS            large T antigen (fragment): large T antigen from SV40 (simian virus 40)
   2118..2239    +  polyA_signal   SV40 poly(A) signal: SV40 polyadenylation signal
   2273..2701    -  rep_origin     f1 ori (sequence partly withheld): f1 bacteriophage origin of replication; arrow indicates direction of (+) strand synthesis
   2728..2832    +  promoter       AmpR promoter: bla
   2834..3191    +  promoter       SV40 promoter: SV40 enhancer and early promoter
   3226..4020    +  CDS            NeoR/KanR: aminoglycoside phosphotransferase from Tn5; aph(3')-II (or nptII); confers resistance to neomycin, kanamycin, and G418 (Geneticin®)
   4041..4193    +  CDS            ble (fragment): BLE_KLEPN - Experimental evidence at protein level: Swiss-Prot protein existence level 1. Binding protein with a strong affinity to the bleomycin family of antibiotics. Binds to CL990; an antimitotic-antibiotic compound. From Klebsiella pneumoniae.
   4252..4299    +  polyA_signal   HSV TK poly(A) signal: herpes simplex virus thymidine kinase polyadenylation signal (Cole and Stacy, 1985)
   4390..4406    -  polyA_signal   bGH poly(A) signal (fragment): bovine growth hormone polyadenylation signal
   4628..5216    +  rep_origin     ori: high-copy-number ColE1/pMB1/pBR322/pUC origin of replication
   5391..5694    +  enhancer       CMV enhancer: human cytomegalovirus immediate early enhancer
