[The description below was written by a language model from this plasmid's Addgene catalogue record and pLannotate feature annotations shown in this document.]
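Description:
RFP-(SUMO)3 is a mammalian expression plasmid built on the Clontech pC1-mCherry backbone (5,694 bp in total) that produces mCherry fused at its C-terminus to three tandem SUMO modules. The fusion is driven by the human CMV immediate-early enhancer and promoter, which span the numbering origin of the circular sequence, and is terminated by the SV40 polyadenylation signal. The roughly 1 kb insert, cloned between BspEI and SalI sites that both remain intact, is described as three copies of human SUMO1 separated by (GGS)4 flexible linkers.

The record is not fully consistent on paralogue identity, since the linked gene entry is SUMO3. The automated annotation does not settle this. It labels one repeat as a human SUMO1 fragment and another as a fission yeast SUMO homologue fragment, which is probably a homology-based call, and it leaves the region between them unannotated.

In bacteria the plasmid replicates from a high-copy pUC-type origin, and it also carries an f1 origin. A single Tn5 NeoR/KanR gene sits behind both a bacterial promoter and the SV40 early promoter and is followed by the HSV TK poly(A) signal. It therefore confers kanamycin resistance in E. coli and G418 resistance in mammalian cells. Short annotated fragments of large T antigen, ble and the bGH poly(A) signal appear to be backbone remnants rather than functional elements.

The stated purpose is to express a fluorescent, trivalent SUMO "client" protein for assessing SUMO-SIM scaffolds. The associated study concerns compositional control of phase-separated cellular bodies.
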