Addgene plasmid #127150: RFP-(SUMO)3
Purpose: Mammalian expression plasmid for mCherry-(SUMO)3 client to assess SUMO-SIM scaffolds.
Depositing lab: Michael Rosen. Depositing organization: University of Texas Southwestern Medical Center. Publication: Compositional Control of Phase-Separated Cellular Bodies. Banani SF, Rice AM, Peeples WB, Lin Y, Jain S, Parker R, Rosen MK. Cell. 2016 Jul 28;166(3):651-663. doi: 10.1016/j.cell.2016.06.010. Epub 2016 Jun 30. PubMed 27374333.
Backbone
  Vector backbone: pC1-mCherry
  Backbone manufacturer: Clontech
  Backbone size w/o insert (bp): 4722
  Total vector size (bp): 5694
  Modifications to backbone: unknown
  Vector type: Mammalian Expression
  Selectable markers: Neomycin (select with G418)
Growth in bacteria
  Bacterial resistance: Kanamycin, 50 μg/mL
  Growth temperature: 37°C
  Growth strain: DH5alpha
  Copy number: High Copy
Gene/Insert
  Gene/Insert name: 3 copies of human SUMO1 separated by (GGS)4
  Species: H. sapiens (human)
  Insert size (bp): 1005
  Entrez Gene: SUMO3 (a.k.a. SMT3A, SMT3H1, SUMO-3, Smt3B)
  Promoter: CMV
  Cloning method: Restriction Enzyme; 5′ cloning site BspEI (not destroyed); 3′ cloning site SalI (not destroyed)
  Sequencing primers: 5′ CCCCGTAATGCAGAAGAAGA; 3′ TGTGGGAGGTTTTTTAAAGCAAG
Terms and licenses: Academic/Nonprofit Terms; Industry Terms: Not Available to Industry
How to cite: RFP-(SUMO)3 was a gift from Michael Rosen (Addgene plasmid # 127150 ; http://n2t.net/addgene:127150 ; RRID:Addgene_127150)
