>Addgene plasmid #127150 | RFP-(SUMO)3 | depositor partial sequence | sequence record 243172 | insert including restriction sites
TCCGGAGGTAGTGGCGGCAGCGGCGGCTCATGGGGTGGTTCTATGAGTGATCAGGAAGCCAAACCCTCAA
CGGAGGATCTTGGTGATAAAAAAGAAGGGGAGTATATTAAACTGAAAGTGATTGGACAGGACAGTAGCGA
GATTCATTTCAAAGTTAAGATGACTACGCATCTGAAAAAGCTGAAGGAATCGTATTGCCAGCGCCAGGGT
GTTCCGATGAACAGCTTACGCTTCCTGTTCGAAGGCCAGCGCATCGCGGACAACCATACTCCTAAAGAGC
TGGGTATGGAAGAGGAGGACGTGATTGAAGTATACCAGGAACAGACCGTCGTAGGCGGCTCAGGTGGAAG
TGGCGGGTCTGGGGGGTCCATGTCTGATCAGGAAGCTAAGCCATCTACCGAAGATTTAGGTGATAAAAAA
GAGGGAGAATATATCAAATTAAAAGTTATTGGGCAGGATAGTAGCGAGATTCATTTTAAAGTTAAAATGA
CGACCCACTTGAAAAAACTCAAAGAATCCTATTGCCAACGCCAGGGCGTGCCGATGAATAGTTTACGTTT
TCTGTTTGAAGGACAGCGTATCGCTGATAACCATACTCCAAAAGAGCTGGGCATGGAAGAGGAGGACGTG
ATCGAGGTCTATCAGGAGCAAACGGTAGTTGGTGGCAGCGGCGGCAGCGGGGGCTCTGGCGGAAGCATGT
CGGACCAAGAGGCAAAACCGAGTACGGAAGATTTGGGGGATAAAAAAGAAGGGGAATATATTAAGCTGAA
AGTCATCGGACAGGACTCGTCCGAAATTCATTTTAAAGTGAAGATGACCACCCATCTGAAAAAATTAAAG
GAGTCATACTGTCAACGTCAAGGTGTGCCGATGAACAGTCTGCGTTTTCTGTTTGAAGGCCAGCGCATTG
CAGATAACCATACCCCCAAAGAGCTGGGCATGGAAGAAGAAGATGTCATCGAAGTGTATCAAGAGCAGAC
TGTCGTCGGCGGAAGCTGCGGAGGCTCCTAGGTCGAC
